Addgene plasmid #39591: KHBD00486
Depositing lab: Bart Deplancke. Depositing organization: Swiss Federal Institute of Technology (EPFL). Publication: Automated protein-DNA interaction screening of Drosophila regulatory elements. Korneel Hens, Jean-Daniel Feuz, Alina Isakova, Antonina Lagovitina, Andreas Massouras, Julien Bryois, Patrick Callaerts, Susan E. Celniker, Bart Deplancke. Nat Methods. 2011 Oct 30;8(12):1065-70. 10.1038/nmeth.1763 PubMed 22037703.
Backbone
  Vector backbone: pDONR221
  Backbone manufacturer: Invitrogen
  Backbone size w/o insert (bp): 2536
  Vector type: Gateway DONR vector
Growth in bacteria
  Bacterial resistance: Kanamycin, 50 μg/mL
  Growth temperature: 37°C
  Growth strain: DH5alpha
  Copy number: High Copy
Gene/Insert
  Gene/Insert name: CG5965 (alt names: FBgn0010328; woc; without children)
  Species: D. melanogaster (fly)
  Insert size (bp): 5064
  Entrez Gene: woc (a.k.a. Dmel_CG5965, CG5965, Dmel\CG5965, WOC, Woc)
  Promoter: none
  Cloning method: Gateway Cloning
  Sequencing primers: 5′ M13-F20; 3′ M13R
Terms and licenses: Academic/Nonprofit Terms; Industry Terms: Not Available to Industry
Depositor comments: Please note that the ORFs in this collection were cloned open-ended (without a stop codon).
How to cite: KHBD00486 was a gift from Bart Deplancke (Addgene plasmid # 39591 ; http://n2t.net/addgene:39591 ; RRID:Addgene_39591)
