[The description below was written by a language model from this plasmid's Addgene catalogue record.]
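Description:
KHBD00486 is a Gateway entry clone built in the pDONR221 backbone (Invitrogen), carrying the open reading frame of the Drosophila melanogaster gene CG5965, also known as woc (without children). The insert is about 5.1 kb in a backbone of roughly 2.5 kb. The plasmid is maintained in E. coli as a high-copy construct under kanamycin selection. The record gives no feature table, so individual backbone elements are not itemised. As a product of Gateway cloning into a DONR vector, the ORF would be expected to sit between attL recombination sites, and the listed M13 forward and reverse priming sites flank the insert for sequence verification.

The construct has no promoter, so it is not an expression plasmid in itself. It serves as a shuttle source from which the woc coding sequence can be moved by LR recombination into destination vectors that supply the promoter, tags and host-specific elements. The depositor notes that ORFs in this collection were cloned open-ended, without a stop codon, which allows in-frame C-terminal fusions to tags or functional domains encoded by the destination vector. It also means that a stop codon must come from the destination vector.

The clone belongs to a collection associated with work on automated screening of protein–DNA interactions at Drosophila regulatory elements. This suggests its intended use is generating fusion constructs for such interaction assays, though the record does not specify particular destination vectors or assay formats for this clone.
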