>Addgene plasmid #39591 | KHBD00486 | depositor partial sequence | sequence record 50031 | KHBD00486 sequence 5064 bps
ATGGAGGAGATATCCAGTTTGGACTCGTTCGGCGCCGATTCCAATGCGCGACCGGAGTCGGCCACCCCCA
GGTCGGAGGAACAACAGGATCAGGATCGACAACAGACTGCTCCGGCGGCCAGTGAAACTCTGGATACGCC
CGCCTCGCCGCCAGCGGAGGATGCAGCTGCGCAGGAAAGCAAACCGCCTCCTTCCAAGGAGGCGGATGAC
GACTTCGAACAGATCTCCGAGGGATCATTAGACGCCGATGATAACCAGTCGCGGGATAAGGCGGCTAGTA
CACCAGCTGATCCCGTGGATGCGGAGGAGCCCGCCGAGGAGCCAACGCCCAACGAGGAGCCGCAAGGCGG
TGAGGATGAGCAGCCACAAACAGAAGCCGTGAGGGTAGATCCACAGGAAGAGCCCGAGGAGGCGGAGGAG
GAGACTGATGCCCTCCAGGCCACTGCGGAAGAGGTGGAGGCAGCGGCCGCCGAATCAGATGCTGTGGACG
GCGGTCCCGCTTCACCCGAAGCAATGGATGTGGATGAAGGCGAGGTGGATGCAGAAGGTGAAGCTGAGCA
GGAAGCAGAAGACGACGCAGCTCTGGATCGAGAGGCGACAGATGATGTAGATATGCAGTCCGTGGGCGCA
GATTCACACCAGGCGGAGGATGCAGAGCCACCGGAGGGCCGAGATGAGGTGGACACAAGCTTAGAGGAGC
AGGAAAATGGCCAAGATCCTGATGAACGGGAGAAAGATGCGCCCGCCGATGAAGATGATCCGGATGCAGA
AGGAGATGCGGAATCGGAGCAGGTGGATGAAAATGCCGAGGAAACTGGTGAGGCCGAACATGGCGATGAC
ACAGTGGAAAATGTTTTGGAGCCAGAGGAATCAGATGTTTGCCTTATTCCCGATGATCAAGAAACGGAAG
TGACTGAAGCTGAGAAGGAACTGGCCCGCGAGAATGCCGAGAAGGCCGCCGAAGAGGAGGAAGCCGAGGA
GCGGCAAGCCAAGACACCCGATAACGATAGAAAGTCCCCGGCAGATGCCGCCGCCGATCCAGAAGACGAC
AGTGCAGCTGCCGTTGACGCCACCGACGTATCTCCAACCACGCCAACTGCAGATGGAGTAGATGCAGCAG
CTAACGAAGACGAGGCCGGTGGCGATGTTCCCGATCCCGACGAGCCCACAGCCGAGGAATCCTCCAGTGC
CGGAGCGGGTGAACCTGGTTCCACGCCGAAAATCATCATTAGTTGGATCGTTGGCAGCGTTCAGAAGTGC
AAACAGTGTGGCGATGAAAAGAATTGTGGGTTTCGGTACAGGAGTCCAGAGGAGTCAGAAGAAATGGATA
AGGAGAAGGAAAACGATAAGGCAGAGGAGAACGCTGAGGAGGGGGAGGAGGAGGAGGCTCGGCAAAAGCC
TGCTGCTCCCAGTGGGTTCGAGTACATCTGCGATACCGCCTGTGTCGACGCCCTGCTAGAAGATCAACCC
GGCAAGTACTTTGTACGCCGCAAGAAGTTCCTGGTCGAGGAAGTGGTTCGAGAAGAAGGCGCCGCCGAAG
CGGAGGCTAGCGCCGATGGCGAGGGCGGAGATGCCGAGGAGGAAGCTACTCCAGCCAACACGCAAGATTG
CCTGCAGTGCAAGGATAAGACGCGGTGCAAATATTTCATTAAACAGGACCAGGACTGCTTCTACATTTGC
AATGACGATTGCTTCAATCTGCTCAACGCTGAGGAGCCAGAGAAATACAAGCTGAAGCGACACTCGATTC
GAGTGCGCAACATTGGCGCCACAACGCTCCAGCCACCGCAAAATTCGCCCACCAAACGGACCGACGGCAG
CGTGGTGGCCAGGACGGTGGAGGAGGCAGAGACGGCGCGCCTGGACAGGATCGAAAGCTTCCGAAGGCGC
TGCGCCGACTGCGAGGCGGATATCAATACGGACGAGAAGCAGCTCATGTGGGAGACCATGGACTTCTGCA
ATGAGGTGTGCCTGGGCAGCTATCAGCGCACCATTGGCTCCACCTGCGAGACCTGCAAGCAGGAGGTGAG
CTCCATAGCTCTTGGCAAGTACTGCGTGCGATTCGGTTTCGATGTGCGGCAGTTCTGCTGCGCCGGCTGC
CTTAACACCTTTAAGAAGGGTCTGAAGACGTGCTCCTGCTGCCAGAAGGACATCAGCGGCGGGCAGGAGG
GCTTCCTTGCCCCGGTGGGTGACAAGGATCAGTTCAAGGACTTCTGTTCGCAATCCTGCCTCCGTCGCTA
CGAAAGCATGTGCAATCCCCGACGAAAACTACGCACCGATGTCTGCGGTGTGTGCAACAACCAGAAGCCA
GTGAGGGTGGAGATGCTGCTGGAGGACAGAGAGCACTACTTCTGCTCGAATCCCTGCTTCTCCGCCTTTA
AGTTTGTGAGCAACGTGAACGCTGATCCGTGTGCCATGTGCTCCAAATACTTTGAGCGGCGGAGCGCCGA
GTCCTACACCATCTACAATGAACAGCAGTCACCGAAGGTCTTCTGCTCGCGGGTCTGCATCAATGTGTAC
ATCATCGTCAACCGGCACATCGTCTCCTGCCAGTGGTGCAAGGTGAAGAAGTACAACTTTGACATGATCT
ATCAGATTGGTGGGCCGCACGATCAGGAGACGCTCACCTGCTCCATCAACTGCCTGACCATGCACGGCGT
TAGCTGCAACATCTCCGCCAGGGCGGTGACCAAATGCGACAATTGTTCCAACTTCAATACGCCACAGTAT
CATTTGACCATGTCGGATGCTTCCATGCGCAACTTTTGCACCTACCAGTGTGTGATGCAGTTCCAGAATC
AGTTCGCCCGCGCTCCCCTCACGCTGGACAGCGACCTACCGCCCAGTAGCGCCGGCAGCTCCAAGTCCCA
GCAGCAATCCAATCGAGGCAACAAGAATGCGGCACCATTTCCCACGGGCCTGCCCAAACGTGTCAAACTG
AAGCTCTCCCACACTGGAAAAGGTGGCGTTGGAGGCAAGAAATCCGGCTCCGGCACCATGCTACCGGTTA
TATCCACGGTGCAATCGCTCGCCAGCGGCGAAACCGAAGCCCGGATCGGCAATCTGACGGTTCGTCGCAA
GCGTGGACGTCCACGGGAATCGGGAACCTCATCACCGCCGCTGTCCATGCCGGGTGTCCATCCGCCAGCA
CAGCGAGGAAGGCCACGCAAGCACGCTGTAGACTACTCGGCGCGTTCACCATCGCCCACGATGTCAGGTG
GCAGCTCCCACATGGGCATTCCGGTCAGGCGAAATACTACCACGACTATGGATTTCGGGCCGGCTACGGT
AACGGAGACCAAGATCATCACAGTGCCACCATATCCCAAGGCTGTGCGAAACGTGAACATAAGCTGTAAG
CCCTTAACGGTGACCCAGGGCGAGCAGTGTAGTCCGGATGTGCGGGATTGCGCCACCCAGACGGAGAAAG
ACTACTCCAACAAGGTGCTCATCCCGGTTCCGGTGCCCATCTTCGTGCCGCAACCCATGTACATGTACTC
GGCTCCGTTCCCCGTACCAGTGCCCATTCCGCTGCCAATCCCGGTGCCTATTTTCATACCCACCACGCGC
AACACCGCGCAAGGCATTCTTAAGGAGATCAAGAAGATACAAGACAAGATGCCAGAGGATCCACTGGAGG
CGGAGTTGCTTATGATGGCCGAGATGGTGGCAGAGGAGAAGCACGAATCGGACTCCGATTCGGACAACGA
GATCAAGCCGGATCCGGGCCTGGTAACTCTGCAGTACCAGAACAGCCTCGAGTCCGTCGCCCAACAGCAG
CAACAACAGCAAGTGGTGGACGTTAGCGGAGCCGGACATAATCCCTACGGCGACGATATGCTGCAGATAG
CCCTCAAGATGGCCACAGGCGACTACGACAATCATCACCAGACCTCGACGGTGGATCTGGAAACGTCGAT
GACGGCGAATACGATCAGCAGCCAGTCGCCGATGGGTCACGACGGAATGGGTCAAATGGGAGTACATCAT
CTAGATCAGCAGCATCACATGCTTGATGCCACGCAGCGAACCGCACGTGGACGGAAGCGCGGCGTAGGCG
TCGTCATGGACCCACCCAACCGCAACAGCCGCTCGCCGGTGAAAAGGCAGCGCGGCGGCGAGATGGATCA
CTCGGCCCTGCAGCAGCAGTCGCAGCAGGCACAGCAGCCGCAGGAGAAGCCCGACGCCCAAATGTTCCTG
AAGTACACCTTCGGGGTGAACGCATGGAAGCAGTGGGTGATGACGAAGAACGCGGACATCGAGAAGAGCT
CGATGCGCCGGCGGCCCTTCAAGACGGAGCTGCTTCAAATGACCGCCGACGAGTTGAACTACTCGCTTTG
CCTCTTCGTCAAGGAAGTGCGCAAGCCCAACGGGACGGAATACGCGCCGGACACCATCTACTACCTTGTG
TTGGGCATTCAGCAATATCTGTATGTGAATGGACGCATAGACAACATATTCTATGATCCGTACTACGAGC
GGTTTACCGAGTGCCTTGACGAGGTGGCGCGCAAGTTCTCCGTGCTTTACAACGATTCGCAATACATTGT
CACTCGCGTGGAGGAGGAGCACTTGTGGGAGTGCAAGCAACTTGGCGCCCATTCGCCGCATGTTCTGCTG
AGCACGCTAATGTTCTTTAACACCAAGCACTTTAATCTGACGACCGTGGAGGAGCACATGCAGTTATCCT
TCTCGCACATAATGAAGCACTGGAAGCGCTCATCACAGAATTCCAAAGTTCCTGGCTCACGAAACGTGCT
CTTACGATTCTATCCACCGCAGGCGGGTCTGGATGCCAATCCGCGGAAGAAGAAAGTCTACGAGCAGCAG
GAGAATGAAGAGAATCCGCTGCGCTGTCCCGTCCGCCTTTACGAATTTTATCTCTCCAAATGCCCGGAGA
GCGTGAAGACCCGCAATGATGTCTTTTATCTGCAGCCGGAGCGCTCGTGTGTGCCCGACTCGCCGGTTTG
GTACTCGACGCAGGCTCTGGGGCAGGACGCACTGCAGCGGATGCTGCACCGCGTCAAAATGGTCAAGGAA
ATCAACATAGCGCTACTAACGACT
