>Addgene plasmid #39591 | KHBD00486 | addgene partial sequence | sequence record 51601 | M13Rev
CAATGCTTTCTTATAATGCCAACTTTGTACAAGAAAGTTGGCAAAGTCGTTAGTAGCGCTATGTTGATTT
CCTTGACCATTTTGACGCGGTGCAGCATCCGCTGCAGTGCGTCCTGCCCCAGAGCCTGCGTCGAGTACCA
AACCGGCGAGTCGGGCACACACGAGCGCTCCGGCTGCAGATAAAAGACATCATTGCGGGTCTTCACGCTC
TCCGGGCATTTGGAGAGATAAAATTCGTAAAGGCGGACGGGACAGCGCAGCGGATTCTCTTCATTCTCCT
GCTGCTCGTAGACTTTCTTCTTCCGCGGATTGGCATCCAGACCCGCCTGCGGTGGATAGAATCGTAAGAG
CACGTTTCGTGAGCCAGGAACTTTGGAATTCTGTGATGAGCGCTTCCAGTGCTTCATTATGTGCGAGAAG
GATAACTGCATGTGCTCCTCCACGGTCGTCAGATTAAAGTGCTTGGTGTTAAAGAACATTAGCGTGCTCA
GCAGAACATGCGGCGAATGGGCGCCAAGTTGCTTGCACTCCCACAAGTGCTCCTCCTCCACGCGAGTGAC
AATGTATTGCGAATCGTTGTAAAGCACGGAGAACTTGCGCGCCACCTCGTCAAGGCACTCGGTAAACCGC
TCGTAGTACGGATCATAGAATATGTTGTCTATGCGTCCATTCACATACAGATATTGCTGAATGCCCAACA
CAAGGTAGTAGATGGTGTCCGGCGCGTATTCCGTCCCGT
